Addgene plasmid #167175: S+Q111R+N122D
Purpose: Expresses the full Leptodactylus latrans Na+K+ATPase with ATP1A1-S variant with Q111R and N122D mutations in Sf9 cells
Depositing lab: Susanne Dobler. Depositing organization: Universitaet Hamburg. Publication: Concerted evolution reveals co-adapted amino acid substitutions in Na(+)K(+)-ATPase of frogs that prey on toxic toads. Mohammadi S, Yang L, Harpak A, Herrera-Alvarez S, Del Pilar Rodriguez-Ordonez M, Peng J, Zhang K, Storz JF, Dobler S, Crawford AJ, Andolfatto P. Curr Biol. 2021 Jun 21;31(12):2530-2538.e10. doi: 10.1016/j.cub.2021.03.089. Epub 2021 Apr 21. PubMed 33887183.
Backbone
  Vector backbone: pFastBac Dual
  Backbone manufacturer: Thermo Fisher
  Backbone size w/o insert (bp): 5193
  Total vector size (bp): 9177
  Vector type: Bacterial Expression, Insect Expression
Growth in bacteria
  Bacterial resistance: Ampicillin, 100 μg/mL
  Growth temperature: 37°C
  Growth strain: DH5alpha
  Growth instructions: Please note XL10-Gold used in this study
  Copy number: Unknown
Gene/Insert 1
  Gene/Insert name: ATP1A1-S+Q111R+N122D (alt names: ATP1A1; Na+K+ATPase alpha 1)
  Species: Leptodactylus latrans
  Insert size (bp): 3069
  Mutation: Changed Q at 111 to R and changed N at 122 to D
  Promoter: PH
  Cloning method: Restriction Enzyme; 5′ cloning site SpeI (unknown if destroyed); 3′ cloning site NotI (unknown if destroyed)
  Sequencing primers: 5′ ATTCCGGATTATTCATACCGTCCCACCATCG; 3′ GTGGTATGGCTGATTATGATCCTCTAGTACTTCTC
Gene/Insert 2
  Gene/Insert name: ATP1B1 (alt name: Na+K+ATPase beta 1)
  Species: Leptodactylus latrans
  Insert size (bp): 915
  Promoter: P10
  Cloning method: Restriction Enzyme; 5′ cloning site XhoI (unknown if destroyed); 3′ cloning site KpnI (unknown if destroyed)
  Sequencing primers: 5′ CGGGTTCCTTCCGGTATTGTCTCCTTC; 3′ ACGGACCTTTAATTCAACCCAACACAATATA
Terms and licenses: Academic/Nonprofit Terms; Industry Terms: Not Available to Industry
How to cite: S+Q111R+N122D was a gift from Susanne Dobler (Addgene plasmid # 167175 ; http://n2t.net/addgene:167175 ; RRID:Addgene_167175)
