[The description below was written by a language model from this plasmid's Addgene catalogue record and pLannotate feature annotations shown in this document.]
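Description:
S+Q111R+N122D is a baculovirus donor plasmid built on the pFastBac Dual backbone for co-expressing both subunits of the Leptodactylus latrans Na+/K+-ATPase in Sf9 insect cells. It is propagated in E. coli through a high-copy ColE1/pUC-type origin with ampicillin selection, and it also carries an f1 origin. The expression region, together with a gentamicin resistance gene, lies between the Tn7L and Tn7R ends of a mini-Tn7 element. This arrangement allows site-specific transposition of the whole cassette into a baculovirus shuttle genome (bacmid) in a suitable E. coli strain, from which recombinant virus is then produced in insect cells.

The payload consists of two divergently oriented late baculoviral promoters. The polyhedrin (PH) promoter drives the catalytic alpha subunit, ATP1A1, in its S paralog form carrying the Q111R and N122D substitutions, and this transcript terminates at an SV40 polyadenylation signal. On the opposite strand, the p10 promoter drives the ATP1B1 beta subunit, followed by the HSV TK polyadenylation signal. The automated annotation labels the two coding sequences by their closest database matches (cane toad ATP1A1 and mouse Atp1b1), but the catalogue entry identifies both as Leptodactylus latrans genes. No epitope tags or reporters are recorded. The sequenced record is 9,189 nt, slightly longer than the listed total of 9,177 bp.

Producing alpha and beta subunits from one virus yields the assembled pump. The associated work concerns amino acid substitutions in the Na+/K+-ATPase of frogs that prey on toxic toads, so the construct serves to test the functional effect of these two substitutions on the S background.
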