Features (pLannotate 1.2.2; 18 found; start..end, strand, type, name):
      1..92      +  promoter       polyhedrin promoter: polh from Autographa californica; promoter for the baculovirus polyhedrin gene
    185..3250    +  CDS            ATP1A1: AT1A1_RHIMB - Experimental evidence at protein level: Swiss-Prot protein existence level 1. This is the catalytic component of the active enzyme, which catalyzes the hydrolysis of ATP coupled with the exchange of sodium and potassium ions across the plasma membrane. This action creates the electrochemical gradient of sodium and potassium ions, providing the energy for active transport of various nutrients. From Rhinella marina (Cane toad) (Bufo marinus).
   3313..3396    +  CDS            large T antigen (fragment): large T antigen from SV40 (simian virus 40)
   3419..3553    +  polyA_signal   SV40 poly(A) signal: SV40 polyadenylation signal
   3582..3747    -  mobile_element Tn7L: mini-Tn7 element (left end of the Tn7 transposon) Tn7
   3910..3926    +  CDS            lacZα (fragment): LacZα fragment of β-galactosidase; lacZ fragment
   3931..4385    +  rep_origin     f1 ori (sequence partly withheld): f1 bacteriophage origin of replication; arrow indicates direction of (+) strand synthesis
   4411..4515    +  promoter       AmpR promoter: bla
   4516..5376    +  CDS            AmpR: β-lactamase; bla; confers resistance to ampicillin, carbenicillin, and related antibiotics
   5547..6135    +  rep_origin     ori: high-copy-number ColE1/pMB1/pBR322/pUC origin of replication
   6321..6372    -  misc_feature   bom (fragment): basis of mobility region from pBR322
   6440..6664    -  mobile_element Tn7R: mini-Tn7 element (right end of the Tn7 transposon) Tn7
   6731..7264    -  CDS            GmR: gentamycin acetyltransferase; aacC1; confers resistance to gentamycin
   7453..7481    -  promoter       Pc promoter: intI1 (promoter lies within the coding sequence); class 1 integron promoter
   7459..7818    -  CDS            YPR2_ECOLX (fragment): Protein predicted: Swiss-Prot protein existence level 4. From Escherichia coli.
   7989..8037    -  polyA_signal   HSV TK poly(A) signal: herpes simplex virus thymidine kinase polyadenylation signal (Cole and Stacy, 1985)
   8114..9022    -  CDS            Atp1b1: AT1B1_MOUSE - Also known as Atp4b. Experimental evidence at protein level: Swiss-Prot protein existence level 1. Involved in cell adhesion and establishing epithelial cell polarity. From Mus musculus (Mouse).
   9057..9166    -  promoter       p10 promoter: baculovirus promoter for expression in insect cells
>Addgene plasmid #167175 | S+Q111R+N122D | addgene full sequence | sequence record 334477 | Addgene NGS Result
ATCATGGAGATAATTAAAATGATAACCATCTCGCAAATAAATAAGTATTTTACTGTTTTCGTAACAGTTT
TGTAATAAAAAAACCTATAAATATTCCGGATTATTCATACCGTCCCACCATCGGGCGCGGATCCCGGTCC
GAAGCGCGCGGAATTCAAAGGCCTACGTCGACGAGCTCACTAGTATGGGATACGGGGCCGGACGTGATAA
GTATGAGCCCGCAGCCACTTCTGAACATGGCGGCAAGAAGAAGGGCAAAGGGAAGGATAGGGATATGGAT
GAGCTCAAGAAGGAAGTGGCACTGGATGACCATAAGATGACCCTAGATGAGCTGCATCGCAAGTATGGAA
CCGACCTGACCAGGGGGCTTACCACAGCTCGAGCAGCCGAAATCCTGGCACGAGATGGTCCAAATGCCTT
GACCCCACCTCCAACCACCCCAGAATGGGTGAAGTTCTGCCGCCAGCTGTTTGGAGGCTTCTCTATGCTG
CTGTGGATCGGGGCCATTCTCTGCTTCCTGGCATATGGTATTCGGGCTGCAACAGAGGAGGAGCCACAGA
ACGATGATCTCTACCTCGGTGTTGTCCTGTCCGCTGTTGTCATCATCACTGGCTGCTTTTCCTACTACCA
AGAAGCAAAGAGCTCAAAGATCATGGAGTCCTTTAAGAACATGGTGCCTCAGCAAGCCCTGGTTATCCGA
AATGGTGAGAAGCTTAGTATCAATGCGGAAGAGGTTGTCCAGGGAGATCTTGTAGAAGTGAAGGGTGGTG
ACCGGATCCCAGCCGATCTCCGAATCATCTCTGCTCATGGCTGTAAGGTGGACAACTCTTCCCTGACTGG
AGAGTCTGAGCCCCAGACCAGATCTCCGGACTTCACCAATGAGAACCCTCTGGAGACCCGTAACATCGCC
TTCTTCTCCACCAACTGTGTAGAAGGAACGGCTCGTGGTATTGTTATCAACACTGGTGACCGCACTGTTA
TGGGACGTATTGCAACCTTGGCTTCTGGTCTTGAGGGTGGCCGAACCCCCATTGCCATTGAGATTGAGCA
CTTCATCCATATCATCACTGGGGTGGCAGTATTCCTGGGTGTCTCTTTCTTCATCCTGTCACTCATCTTG
CAGTACACTTGGCTTGAAGCAGTCATATTCCTCATCGGTATCATTGTCGCCAACGTGCCTGAAGGTCTCC
TGGCTACAGTCACTGTGTGCCTTACACTCACCGCCAAGAGGATGGCTCGTAAAAACTGCTTGGTGAAGAA
CTTGGAAGCTGTGGAAACCCTTGGATCTACCTCGACCATCTGCTCTGACAAGACCGGAACCCTGACTCAG
AACCGTATGACCGTAGCACACATGTGGTTTGACAACCAGATTCATGAAGCCGACACCACAGAGAATCAGA
GCGGTGCCTCCTTTGATAAGAGCTCCCCCACCTGGACAGCTCTGGCTCGTATTGCTGGTCTCTGTAACCG
TGCGGTGTTCCAGGCTGGTCAGGAGAACACTCCTATTCTGAAGAGAGATGTGGCCGGAGATGCCTCTGAA
TCTGCTCTGCTGAAGTGTATTGAGCTGTGCTGTGGCTCTGTAAGGGACATGCGAGAAAAGAACCAAAAAG
TGGCTGAGATTCCCTTCAACTCCACCAATAAATACCAGTTGTCCGTACACAAGAATGCCAACTCTTCAGA
GTCTCGATACCTTCTGGTTATGAAGGGTGCCCCCGAAAGGATCCTGGACCGTTGCTCTACCATCCTGCTT
CAAGGCAAAGAGCAGCCCCTAGATGAGGAGCTAAAGGACGCTTTCCAGAATGCTTACTTGGAGCTCGGGG
GCCTTGGGGAGCGAGTACTGGGTTTCTGCCACTTAGTTCTAAATGACGACCAGTTCCCTGAAGGCTTCAA
CTTTGATACAGAAGAAGTGAATTTCCCCACAGAGGGCCTGTGCTTTGTTGGCCTTATCTCCATGATTGAC
CCTCCCCGCGCCGCTGTGCCTGATGCAGTCGGCAAATGCAGAAGTGCCGGAATCAAGGTTATCATGGTCA
CCGGTGACCACCCCATCACTGCCAAGGCTATTGCCAAGGGAGTAGGTATCATCTCTGAGGGTAACGAGAC
AGTGGAAGACATTGCAGCCCGTCTCAACATCCCAGTCAACCAGGTGAACCCCAGGGATGCAAAAGCATGT
GTGATCCATGGCACAGACCTGAAGGACATGTCCTCGGATCAGATTGACGACATCCTCCGACACCACACAG
AAATTGTGTTTGCCAGAACCTCCCCTCAGCAGAAGCTCATCATTGTGGAGGGTTGTCAGAGACAGGGAGC
CATTGTGGCAGTGACTGGTGATGGTGTGAACGACTCCCCCGCTCTGAAGAAGGCAGACATTGGGATTGCT
ATGGGTATTGCAGGCTCTGATGTCTCCAAACAGGCTGCAGATATGATTCTGCTGGACGACAACTTTGCCT
CTATTGTGACTGGTGTGGAGGAAGGGCGTCTGATTTTTGATAACCTGAAGAAATCTATTGCCTACACACT
GACCAGTAACATCCCTGAGATCACCCCTTTCCTCATCTTTATCATTGCCAACATTCCCCTGCCCCTGGGC
ACAGTCACCATCCTCTGTATTGATCTGGGCACTGACATGGTCCCTGCCATCTCCCTGGCCTATGAACAAG
CAGAAAGTGACATCATGAAGCGTCAGCCCAGAAACCCAAAGACGGACAAGCTGGTGAATGAACGTCTCAT
CAGTATGGCTTACGGGCAGATCGGTATGATCCAGGCCCTTGGTGGGTTCTTCACCTACTTTGTTATCTTG
GCGGAGAACGGTTTCCTGCCATCAACGCTGCTCGGCATCAGGGTGAACTGGGATGACCGATGGATAAATG
ATGTGGAAGACAGCTACGGGCAGCAGTGGACATACGAGCAGAGGAAGATTGTGGAGTTCACCTGTCACAC
CTCCTTCTTCGTCAGCATTGTCATTGTACAGTGGGCTGACCTGATCATCTGTAAGACCAGGAGGAACTCT
GTATTCCAGCAGGGCATGAAGAACAAGATCCTTATCTTTGGCCTGTTTGAGGAGACTGCACTGGCCGCCT
TCCTGTCATACTGCCCAGGCATGGATGTGGCACTCCGCATGTACCCACTGAAACCAACATGGTGGTTCTG
TGCCTTCCCGTACTCGCTGCTCATCTTCATATATGATGAAATCCGAAAACTGATAATCAGACGCAGCCCT
GGCGGCTGGGTGGAGAAAGAAACCTATTATTAAGCGGCCGCTTTCGAATCTAGAGCCTGCAGTCTCGACA
AGCTTGTCGAGAAGTACTAGAGGATCATAATCAGCCATACCACATTTGTAGAGGTTTTACTTGCTTTAAA
AAACCTCCCACACCTCCCCCTGAACCTGAAACATAAAATGAATGCAATTGTTGTTGTTAACTTGTTTATT
GCAGCTTATAATGGTTACAAATAAAGCAATAGCATCACAAATTTCACAAATAAAGCATTTTTTTCACTGC
ATTCTAGTTGTGGTTTGTCCAAACTCATCAATGTATCTTATCATGTCTGGATCTGATCACTGCTTGAGCC
TAGGAGATCCGAACCAGATAAGTGAAATCTAGTTCCAAACTATTTTGTCATTTTTAATTTTCGTATTAGC
TTACGACGCTACACCCAGTTCCCATCTATTTTGTCACTCTTCCCTAAATAATCCTTAAAAACTCCATTTC
CACCCCTCCCAGTTCCCAACTATTTTGTCCGCCCACAGCGGGGCATTTTTCTTCCTGTTATGTTTTTAAT
CAAACATCCTGCCAACTCCATGTGACAAACCGTCATCTTCGGCTACTTTTTCTCTGTCACAGAATGAAAA
TTTTTCTGTCATCTCTTCGTTATTAATGTTTGTAATTGACTGAATATCAACGCTTATTTGCAGCCTGAAT
GGCGAATGGG
[124 nt withheld, positions 3931-4054]
C
[91 nt withheld, positions 4056-4146]
A
[49 nt withheld, positions 4148-4196]
CCTTTGACGTTGGAGTCCACGTTCTT
[37 nt withheld, positions 4223-4259]
ACCCTATCTCGGTCTATTCTTTTGATTTATAAGGGATTTTGCCGATTTCGGCCTATTGGTTAAAAAATGA
GCTGATTTAACAAAAATTTAACGCGAATTTTAACAAAATATTAACGCTTACAATTTAGGTGGCACTTTTC
GGGGAAATGTGCGCGGAACCCCTATTTGTTTATTTTTCTAAATACATTCAAATATGTATCCGCTCATGAG
ACAATAACCCTGATAAATGCTTCAATAATATTGAAAAAGGAAGAGTATGAGTATTCAACATTTCCGTGTC
GCCCTTATTCCCTTTTTTGCGGCATTTTGCCTTCCTGTTTTTGCTCACCCAGAAACGCTGGTGAAAGTAA
AAGATGCTGAAGATCAGTTGGGTGCACGAGTGGGTTACATCGAACTGGATCTCAACAGCGGTAAGATCCT
TGAGAGTTTTCGCCCCGAAGAACGTTTTCCAATGATGAGCACTTTTAAAGTTCTGCTATGTGGCGCGGTA
TTATCCCGTATTGACGCCGGGCAAGAGCAACTCGGTCGCCGCATACACTATTCTCAGAATGACTTGGTTG
AGTACTCACCAGTCACAGAAAAGCATCTTACGGATGGCATGACAGTAAGAGAATTATGCAGTGCTGCCAT
AACCATGAGTGATAACACTGCGGCCAACTTACTTCTGACAACGATCGGAGGACCGAAGGAGCTAACCGCT
TTTTTGCACAACATGGGGGATCATGTAACTCGCCTTGATCGTTGGGAACCGGAGCTGAATGAAGCCATAC
CAAACGACGAGCGTGACACCACGATGCCTGTAGCAATGGCAACAACGTTGCGCAAACTATTAACTGGCGA
ACTACTTACTCTAGCTTCCCGGCAACAATTAATAGACTGGATGGAGGCGGATAAAGTTGCAGGACCACTT
CTGCGCTCGGCCCTTCCGGCTGGCTGGTTTATTGCTGATAAATCTGGAGCCGGTGAGCGTGGGTCTCGCG
GTATCATTGCAGCACTGGGGCCAGATGGTAAGCCCTCCCGTATCGTAGTTATCTACACGACGGGGAGTCA
GGCAACTATGGATGAACGAAATAGACAGATCGCTGAGATAGGTGCCTCACTGATTAAGCATTGGTAACTG
TCAGACCAAGTTTACTCATATATACTTTAGATTGATTTAAAACTTCATTTTTAATTTAAAAGGATCTAGG
TGAAGATCCTTTTTGATAATCTCATGACCAAAATCCCTTAACGTGAGTTTTCGTTCCACTGAGCGTCAGA
CCCCGTAGAAAAGATCAAAGGATCTTCTTGAGATCCTTTTTTTCTGCGCGTAATCTGCTGCTTGCAAACA
AAAAAACCACCGCTACCAGCGGTGGTTTGTTTGCCGGATCAAGAGCTACCAACTCTTTTTCCGAAGGTAA
CTGGCTTCAGCAGAGCGCAGATACCAAATACTGTTCTTCTAGTGTAGCCGTAGTTAGGCCACCACTTCAA
GAACTCTGTAGCACCGCCTACATACCTCGCTCTGCTAATCCTGTTACCAGTGGCTGCTGCCAGTGGCGAT
AAGTCGTGTCTTACCGGGTTGGACTCAAGACGATAGTTACCGGATAAGGCGCAGCGGTCGGGCTGAACGG
GGGGTTCGTGCACACAGCCCAGCTTGGAGCGAACGACCTACACCGAACTGAGATACCTACAGCGTGAGCT
ATGAGAAAGCGCCACGCTTCCCGAAGGGAGAAAGGCGGACAGGTATCCGGTAAGCGGCAGGGTCGGAACA
GGAGAGCGCACGAGGGAGCTTCCAGGGGGAAACGCCTGGTATCTTTATAGTCCTGTCGGGTTTCGCCACC
TCTGACTTGAGCGTCGATTTTTGTGATGCTCGTCAGGGGGGCGGAGCCTATGGAAAAACGCCAGCAACGC
GGCCTTTTTACGGTTCCTGGCCTTTTGCTGGCCTTTTGCTCACATGTTCTTTCCTGCGTTATCCCCTGAT
TCTGTGGATAACCGTATTACCGCCTTTGAGTGAGCTGATACCGCTCGCCGCAGCCGAACGACCGAGCGCA
GCGAGTCAGTGAGCGAGGAAGCGGAAGAGCGCCTGATGCGGTATTTTCTCCTTACGCATCTGTGCGGTAT
TTCACACCGCATAGACCAGCCGCGTAACCTGGCAAAATCGGTTACGGTTGAGTAATAAATGGATGCCCTG
CGTAAGCGGGTGTGGGCGGACAATAAAGTCTTAAACTGAACAAAATAGATCTAAACTATGACAATAAAGT
CTTAAACTAGACAGAATAGTTGTAAACTGAAATCAGTCCAGTTATGCTGTGAAAAAGCATACTGGACTTT
TGTTATGGCTAAAGCAAACTCTTCATTTTCTGAAGTGCAAATTGCCCGTCGTATTAAAGAGGGGCGTGGC
CAAGGGCATGGTAAAGACTATATTCGCGGCGTTGTGACAATTTACCGAACAACTCCGCGGCCGGGAAGCC
GATCTCGGCTTGAACGAATTGTTAGGTGGCGGTACTTGGGTCGATATCAAAGTGCATCACTTCTTCCCGT
ATGCCCAACTTTGTATAGAGAGCCACTGCGGGATCGTCACCGTAATCTGCTTGCACGTAGATCACATAAG
CACCAAGCGCGTTGGCCTCATGCTTGAGGAGATTGATGAGCGCGGTGGCAATGCCCTGCCTCCGGTGCTC
GCCGGAGACTGCGAGATCATAGATATAGATCTCACTACGCGGCTGCTCAAACTTGGGCAGAACGTAAGCC
GCGAGAGCGCCAACAACCGCTTCTTGGTCGAAGGCAGCAAGCGCGATGAATGTCTTACTACGGAGCAAGT
TCCCGAGGTAATCGGAGTCCGGCTGATGTTGGGAGTAGGTGGCTACGTCTCCGAACTCACGACCGAAAAG
ATCAAGAGCAGCCCGCATGGATTTGACTTGGTCAGGGCCGAGCCTACATGTGCGAATGATGCCCATACTT
GAGCCACCTAACTTTGTTTTAGGGCGACTGCCCTGCTGCGTAACATCGTTGCTGCTGCGTAACATCGTTG
CTGCTCCATAACATCAAACATCGACCCACGGCGTAACGCGCTTGCTGCTTGGATGCCCGAGGCATAGACT
GTACAAAAAAACAGTCATAACAAGCCATGAAAACCGCCACTGCGCCGTTACCACCGCTGCGTTCGGTCAA
GGTTCTGGACCAGTTGCGTGAGCGCATACGCTACTTGCATTACAGTTTACGAACCGAACAGGCTTATGTC
AACTGGGTTCGTGCCTTCATCCGTTTCCACGGTGTGCGTCACCCGGCAACCTTGGGCAGCAGCGAAGTCG
AGGCATTTCTGTCCTGGCTGGCGAACGAGCGCAAGGTTTCGGTCTCCACGCATCGTCAGGCATTGGCGGC
CTTGCTGTTCTTCTACGGCAAGGTGCTGTGCACGGATCTGCCCTTGCTTCAGGAGATCGGTAGACCTCGG
CCGTCGCGGCGCTTGCCGGTGGTGCTGACCCCGGATGAAGTGGTTCGCATCCTCGGTTTTCTGGAAGGCG
AGCATCGTTTGTTCGCCCAGGACTCTAGCTATAGTTCTAGTGGTTGGCTACGTACCCGTAGTGGCTATGG
CAGGGCTTGCCGCCCCGACGTTGGCTGCGAGCCCTGGGCCTTCACCCGAACTTGGGGGTTGGGGTGGGGA
AAAGGAAGAAACGCGGGCGTATTGGTCCCAATGGGGTCTCGGTGGGGTATCGACAGAGTGCCAGCCCTGG
GACCGAACCCCGCGTTTATGAACAAACGACCCAACACCCGTGCGTTTTATTCTGTCTTTTTATTGCCGTC
ATAGCGCGGGTTCCTTCCGGTATTGTCTCCTTCCGTGTTTCAGTTAGCCTCCCCCATCTCCCGGTACCTC
AGCTACTCTTAATCTCCAACTTTATATCGAAACGTCCCTGGAAACGGTCTTTTTCGCTATACTGTATGTT
CTGGCCATATGCCTTGCACTCGATACGAACTTCTGTGTTTAAGCTGATGTTGGTAAATTGCACAGCAATA
AGGGGTTGTAGATATTGAGGTTGTAGCCGTATTCCATAGTAAGGATAGTAGTTCAAGGGAAATCCAGCAT
ATCCGCCCATGCCAAAGTAGTCAATCCTAAAGATCTTAGGCTGGTCTTCCTCTTTCTTTCCTTCACAGAG
GATTGGAATCATGTTTTCACTGTACAAGCCTTTGAAACCAACAACTGTTCCATTTGCTGGAGGCTTTGGT
TTAAATCCCAGAATTCTGTTAAGCTTCACAATCACACAGGGCTTGCCTTCTTTAAAACCAAAGGTTGGAT
CATCCAGACCAGAGCAATTTCCGAGCCATTCCCTCTTAAATCGACAGGCTCTTTTTTCGCCTCCATCTCC
ATTTATTGGTCCACGTTCAATGTAGGTAGAGGGTTCAGTTGGGCAGTCTTCAAATTTCACATTGTCCTCT
TGCTTGCTGGAGTTATACTTTTCTAAAAACCTAGTAATGCTAGACACATATTCTGCATATGAAGCCGGGT
CATTCTGATTAAAGGAGAGTTCTGCCTTTACAGCTTTGGGCAGCTGAGTCAGTCCTGGTGGGGCGACACG
GTCCTGATACTTTGGTTCATATATACTGATAGTTAATAGAAGCACTTGAATGGTCCCAATAAATATACCA
GCTAGACATCCATAGAATACCAGATAGAAAAGTAAGATTTTAAACCAGCTGCCACCTGTTCTGCCCAGGA
ACTCCTTCTTCTCGGGGTTCCAGAGAAATTTCTTCCAGCTGCCGTCGTTCTCCTTGGTTTTGTCTCTGGC
CATCTCGAGATCCCGGGTGATCAAGTCTTCGTCGAGTGATTGTAAATAAAATGTAATTTACAGTATAGTA
TTTTAATTAATATACAAATGATTTGATAATAATTCTTATTTAACTATAATATATTGTGTTGGGTTGAATT
AAAGGTCCGTATACTCCGGAATATTAATAG
